Addgene plasmid #166738: Venus-Noxa-pEGFP-C1
Purpose: Express Venus fused to the N-terminus of the Bcl-2 family protein, Noxa
Depositing lab: David Andrews. Depositing organization: Sunnybrook Research Institute. Publication: Efficacy and specificity of inhibitors of BCL-2 family protein interactions assessed by affinity measurements in live cells. Osterlund EJ, Hirmiz N, Pemberton JM, Nougarede A, Liu Q, Leber B, Fang Q, Andrews DW. Sci Adv. 2022 Apr 22;8(16):eabm7375. doi: 10.1126/sciadv.abm7375. Epub 2022 Apr 20. PubMed 35442739.
Backbone
  Vector backbone: pEGFP-C1
  Vector type: Mammalian Expression
  Selectable markers: Neomycin (select with G418)
Growth in bacteria
  Bacterial resistance: Kanamycin, 50 μg/mL
  Growth temperature: 37°C
  Growth strain: DH5alpha
  Copy number: High Copy
Gene/Insert
  Gene/Insert name: Noxa (alt name: PMA-induced protein 1)
  Species: H. sapiens (human)
  Entrez Gene: PMAIP1 (a.k.a. APR, NOXA)
  Promoter: CMV
  Tag / fusion protein: Venus (N terminal on backbone)
  Cloning method: Restriction Enzyme; 5′ cloning site Unknown (unknown if destroyed); 3′ cloning site Unknown (unknown if destroyed)
  Sequencing primers: 5′ TGACGCAAATGGGCGGTAGG; 3′ TCGCCCTTTGACGTTGGAGTCCAC
Resource information
  A portion of this plasmid was derived from a plasmid made by: Noxa sequence aligns with phorbol-12-myristate-13-acetate-induced protein 1 isoform 6 [Homo sapiens] (NCBI Reference Sequence: NM_021127.3)
Terms and licenses: Academic/Nonprofit Terms; Industry Terms: Not Available to Industry
Depositor comments: Transfection of this plasmid will express "VNoxa" (Venus fused to the N-terminus of the BH3-only protein, Noxa) in live cells. There is an 8 amino acid flexible linker between Venus and Noxa proteins. When compared with EYFP, Venus fluorophore contains the following mutations: F46L, F64L, M153T, V163A and S175G. This Venus protein contains an A207K, F224R and L232H mutations to make it monomeric.
How to cite: Venus-Noxa-pEGFP-C1 was a gift from David Andrews (Addgene plasmid # 166738 ; http://n2t.net/addgene:166738 ; RRID:Addgene_166738)
