[The description below was written by a language model from this plasmid's Addgene catalogue record and pLannotate feature annotations shown in this document.]
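Description:
Venus-Noxa-pEGFP-C1 is a mammalian expression plasmid of about 4.8 kb built on the pEGFP-C1 backbone, in which the original fluorescent protein has been replaced by the yellow fluorescent protein Venus. It is propagated in E. coli through a high-copy ColE1/pUC-type origin and also carries an f1 phage origin. A single Tn5 aminoglycoside phosphotransferase (NeoR/KanR) gene serves both hosts. A bacterial bla-type promoter drives it for kanamycin selection in bacteria, and the SV40 enhancer/early promoter drives it for G418 selection of transfected mammalian cells, with an HSV TK polyadenylation signal downstream. The short annotations for large T antigen, ble and bGH poly(A) are fragmentary matches, most likely residual backbone sequence rather than functional elements.

The payload is a fusion open reading frame expressed from the human CMV immediate-early enhancer and promoter and terminated by the SV40 poly(A) signal. Venus sits at the N-terminus and is joined to human Noxa (PMAIP1, PMA-induced protein 1), a BH3-only pro-apoptotic member of the Bcl-2 family, through remnant multiple-cloning-site sequence. The depositor describes this junction as an eight-residue flexible linker. According to the depositor, the Venus carries the characteristic substitutions that distinguish it from EYFP, plus additional mutations that make it monomeric, which limits fluorophore-driven self-association of the fusion. The restriction sites used for cloning are not recorded.

Transfection yields the fluorescent "VNoxa" protein in live cells. The associated study measured binding affinities between Bcl-2 family proteins in live cells and assessed the efficacy and specificity of inhibitors of those interactions. The record does not detail the role this fusion played in those measurements.
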