Features (pLannotate 1.2.2; 15 found; start..end, strand, type, name):
     77..380     +  enhancer       CMV enhancer: human cytomegalovirus immediate early enhancer
    381..584     +  promoter       CMV promoter: human cytomegalovirus (CMV) immediate early promoter
    629..1346    +  CDS            mVenus (fragment): Venus YFP with monomerizing A206K mutation (Nagai et al., 2002; Kremers et al., 2006) mammalian codon-optimized
   1346..1364    +  misc_feature   MCS (fragment): multiple cloning site
   1370..1531    +  CDS            PMAIP1: APR_HUMAN - Also known as NOXA. Experimental evidence at protein level: Swiss-Prot protein existence level 1. Promotes activation of caspases and apoptosis. Promotes mitochondrial membrane changes and efflux of apoptogenic proteins from the mitochondria. Contributes to p53/TP53-dependent apoptosis after radiation exposure. Promotes proteasomal degradation of MCL1. Competes with BAK1 for binding to MCL1 and can displace BAK1 from its binding site on MCL1 (By similarity). Competes with BIM/BCL2L11 for binding to MCL1 and can displace BIM/BCL2L11 from its binding site on MCL1. From Homo sapiens (
   1545..1629    +  CDS            large T antigen (fragment): large T antigen from SV40 (simian virus 40)
   1652..1773    +  polyA_signal   SV40 poly(A) signal: SV40 polyadenylation signal
   1807..2235    -  rep_origin     f1 ori (sequence partly withheld): f1 bacteriophage origin of replication; arrow indicates direction of (+) strand synthesis
   2262..2366    +  promoter       AmpR promoter: bla
   2368..2725    +  promoter       SV40 promoter: SV40 enhancer and early promoter
   2760..3554    +  CDS            NeoR/KanR: aminoglycoside phosphotransferase from Tn5; aph(3')-II (or nptII); confers resistance to neomycin, kanamycin, and G418 (Geneticin®)
   3575..3727    +  CDS            ble (fragment): BLE_KLEPN - Experimental evidence at protein level: Swiss-Prot protein existence level 1. Binding protein with a strong affinity to the bleomycin family of antibiotics. Binds to CL990; an antimitotic-antibiotic compound. From Klebsiella pneumoniae.
   3786..3833    +  polyA_signal   HSV TK poly(A) signal: herpes simplex virus thymidine kinase polyadenylation signal (Cole and Stacy, 1985)
   3924..3940    -  polyA_signal   bGH poly(A) signal (fragment): bovine growth hormone polyadenylation signal
   4162..4750    +  rep_origin     ori: high-copy-number ColE1/pMB1/pBR322/pUC origin of replication
>Addgene plasmid #166738 | Venus-Noxa-pEGFP-C1 | addgene full sequence | sequence record 328831 | Addgene NGS Result
TATTACCGCCATGCATTAGTTATTAATAGTAATCAATTACGGGGTCATTAGTTCATAGCCCATATATGGA
GTTCCGCGTTACATAACTTACGGTAAATGGCCCGCCTGGCTGACCGCCCAACGACCCCCGCCCATTGACG
TCAATAATGACGTATGTTCCCATAGTAACGCCAATAGGGACTTTCCATTGACGTCAATGGGTGGAGTATT
TACGGTAAACTGCCCACTTGGCAGTACATCAAGTGTATCATATGCCAAGTACGCCCCCTATTGACGTCAA
TGACGGTAAATGGCCCGCCTGGCATTATGCCCAGTACATGACCTTATGGGACTTTCCTACTTGGCAGTAC
ATCTACGTATTAGTCATCGCTATTACCATGGTGATGCGGTTTTGGCAGTACATCAATGGGCGTGGATAGC
GGTTTGACTCACGGGGATTTCCAAGTCTCCACCCCATTGACGTCAATGGGAGTTTGTTTTGGCACCAAAA
TCAACGGGACTTTCCAAAATGTCGTAACAACTCCGCCCCATTGACGCAAATGGGCGGTAGGCGTGTACGG
TGGGAGGTCTATATAAGCAGAGCTGGTTTAGTGAACCGTCAGATCCGCTAGCGCTACCGGTCGCCACCAT
GGTGAGCAAGGGCGAGGAGCTGTTCACCGGGGTGGTGCCCATCCTGGTCGAGCTGGACGGCGACGTAAAC
GGCCACAAGTTCAGCGTGTCCGGCGAGGGCGAGGGCGATGCCACCTACGGCAAGCTGACCCTGAAGCTGA
TCTGCACCACCGGCAAGCTGCCCGTGCCCTGGCCCACCCTCGTGACCACCCTGGGCTACGGCCTGCAGTG
CTTCGCCCGCTACCCCGACCACATGAAGCAGCACGACTTCTTCAAGTCCGCCATGCCCGAAGGCTACGTC
CAGGAGCGCACCATCTTCTTCAAGGACGACGGCAACTACAAGACCCGCGCCGAGGTGAAGTTCGAGGGCG
ACACCCTGGTGAACCGCATCGAGCTGAAGGGCATCGACTTCAAGGAGGACGGCAACATCCTGGGGCACAA
GCTGGAGTACAACTACAACAGCCACAACGTCTATATCACCGCCGACAAGCAGAAGAACGGCATCAAGGCC
AACTTCAAGATCCGCCACAACATCGAGGACGGCGGCGTGCAGCTCGCCGACCACTACCAGCAGAACACCC
CCATCGGCGACGGCCCCGTGCTGCTGCCCGACAACCACTACCTGAGCTACCAGTCCAAGCTGAGCAAAGA
CCCCAACGAGAAGCGCGATCACATGGTCCTGCTGGAACGCGTGACCGCCGCCGGGATCACTCACGGCATG
GACGAGCTGTACAAGTCCGGACTCAGATCTCGAGGAGGCATGCCTGGGAAGAAGGCGCGCAAGAACGCTC
AACCGAGCCCCGCGCGGGCTCCAGCAGAGCTGGAAGTCGAGTGTGCTACTCAACTCAGGAGATTTGGAGA
CAAACTGAACTTCCGGCAGAAACTTCTGAATCTGATATCCAAACTCTTCTGCTCAGGAACCTGATCTAGA
TAACTGATCATAATCAGCCATACCACATTTGTAGAGGTTTTACTTGCTTTAAAAAACCTCCCACACCTCC
CCCTGAACCTGAAACATAAAATGAATGCAATTGTTGTTGTTAACTTGTTTATTGCAGCTTATAATGGTTA
CAAATAAAGCAATAGCATCACAAATTTCACAAATAAAGCATTTTTTTCACTGCATTCTAGTTGTGGTTTG
TCCAAACTCATCAATGTATCTTAAGGCGTAAATTGTAAGCGTTAATATTTTGTTAAAATTCGCGTTAAAT
TTTTGTTAAATCAGCTCATTTTTTAACCAATAGGCCGAAATCGGCAAAATCCCTTATAAATCAAAAGAAT
AGACCGAGATAGGGT
[37 nt withheld, positions 1906-1942]
AAAGAACGTGGACTCCAACGTCAAAGG
[49 nt withheld, positions 1970-2018]
T
[91 nt withheld, positions 2020-2110]
G
[124 nt withheld, positions 2112-2235]
CAGGTGGCACTTTTCGGGGAAATGTGCGCGGAACCCCTATTTGTTTATTTTTCTAAATACATTCAAATAT
GTATCCGCTCATGAGACAATAACCCTGATAAATGCTTCAATAATATTGAAAAAGGAAGAGTCCTGAGGCG
GAAAGAACCAGCTGTGGAATGTGTGTCAGTTAGGGTGTGGAAAGTCCCCAGGCTCCCCAGCAGGCAGAAG
TATGCAAAGCATGCATCTCAATTAGTCAGCAACCAGGTGTGGAAAGTCCCCAGGCTCCCCAGCAGGCAGA
AGTATGCAAAGCATGCATCTCAATTAGTCAGCAACCATAGTCCCGCCCCTAACTCCGCCCATCCCGCCCC
TAACTCCGCCCAGTTCCGCCCATTCTCCGCCCCATGGCTGACTAATTTTTTTTATTTATGCAGAGGCCGA
GGCCGCCTCGGCCTCTGAGCTATTCCAGAAGTAGTGAGGAGGCTTTTTTGGAGGCCTAGGCTTTTGCAAA
GATCGATCAAGAGACAGGATGAGGATCGTTTCGCATGATTGAACAAGATGGATTGCACGCAGGTTCTCCG
GCCGCTTGGGTGGAGAGGCTATTCGGCTATGACTGGGCACAACAGACAATCGGCTGCTCTGATGCCGCCG
TGTTCCGGCTGTCAGCGCAGGGGCGCCCGGTTCTTTTTGTCAAGACCGACCTGTCCGGTGCCCTGAATGA
ACTGCAAGACGAGGCAGCGCGGCTATCGTGGCTGGCCACGACGGGCGTTCCTTGCGCAGCTGTGCTCGAC
GTTGTCACTGAAGCGGGAAGGGACTGGCTGCTATTGGGCGAAGTGCCGGGGCAGGATCTCCTGTCATCTC
ACCTTGCTCCTGCCGAGAAAGTATCCATCATGGCTGATGCAATGCGGCGGCTGCATACGCTTGATCCGGC
TACCTGCCCATTCGACCACCAAGCGAAACATCGCATCGAGCGAGCACGTACTCGGATGGAAGCCGGTCTT
GTCGATCAGGATGATCTGGACGAAGAGCATCAGGGGCTCGCGCCAGCCGAACTGTTCGCCAGGCTCAAGG
CGAGCATGCCCGACGGCGAGGATCTCGTCGTGACCCATGGCGATGCCTGCTTGCCGAATATCATGGTGGA
AAATGGCCGCTTTTCTGGATTCATCGACTGTGGCCGGCTGGGTGTGGCGGACCGCTATCAGGACATAGCG
TTGGCTACCCGTGATATTGCTGAAGAGCTTGGCGGCGAATGGGCTGACCGCTTCCTCGTGCTTTACGGTA
TCGCCGCTCCCGATTCGCAGCGCATCGCCTTCTATCGCCTTCTTGACGAGTTCTTCTGAGCGGGACTCTG
GGGTTCGAAATGACCGACCAAGCGACGCCCAACCTGCCATCACGAGATTTCGATTCCACCGCCGCCTTCT
ATGAAAGGTTGGGCTTCGGAATCGTTTTCCGGGACGCCGGCTGGATGATCCTCCAGCGCGGGGATCTCAT
GCTGGAGTTCTTCGCCCACCCTAGGGGGAGGCTAACTGAAACACGGAAGGAGACAATACCGGAAGGAACC
CGCGCTATGACGGCAATAAAAAGACAGAATAAAACGCACGGTGTTGGGTCGTTTGTTCATAAACGCGGGG
TTCGGTCCCAGGGCTGGCACTCTGTCGATACCCCACCGAGACCCCATTGGGGCCAATACGCCCGCGTTTC
TTCCTTTTCCCCACCCCACCCCCCAAGTTCGGGTGAAGGCCCAGGGCTCGCAGCCAACGTCGGGGCGGCA
GGCCCTGCCATAGCCTCAGGTTACTCATATATACTTTAGATTGATTTAAAACTTCATTTTTAATTTAAAA
GGATCTAGGTGAAGATCCTTTTTGATAATCTCATGACCAAAATCCCTTAACGTGAGTTTTCGTTCCACTG
AGCGTCAGACCCCGTAGAAAAGATCAAAGGATCTTCTTGAGATCCTTTTTTTCTGCGCGTAATCTGCTGC
TTGCAAACAAAAAAACCACCGCTACCAGCGGTGGTTTGTTTGCCGGATCAAGAGCTACCAACTCTTTTTC
CGAAGGTAACTGGCTTCAGCAGAGCGCAGATACCAAATACTGTTCTTCTAGTGTAGCCGTAGTTAGGCCA
CCACTTCAAGAACTCTGTATCACCGCCTACATACCTCGCTCTGCTAATCCTGTTACCAGTGGCTGCTGCC
AGTGGCGATAAGTCGTGTCTTACCGGGTTGGACTCAAGACGATAGTTACCGGATAAGGCGCAGCGGTCGG
GCTGAACGGGGGGTTCGTGCACACAGCCCAGCTTGGAGCGAACGACCTACACCGAACTGAGATACCTACA
GCGTGAGCTATGAGAAAGCGCCACGCTTCCCGAAGGGAGAAAGGCGGACAGGTATCCGGTAAGCGGCAGG
GTCGGAACAGGAGAGCGCACGAGGGAGCTTCCAGGGGGAAACGCCTGGTATCTTTATAGTCCTGTCGGGT
TTCGCCACCTCTGACTTGAGCGTCGATTTTTGTGATGCTCGTCAGGGGGGCGGAGCCTATGGAAAAACGC
CAGCAACGCGGCCTTTTTACGGTTCCTGGCCTTTTGCTGGCCTTTTGCTCACATGTTCTTTCCTGCGTTA
TCCCCTGATTCTGTGGATAACCG
