>Addgene plasmid #166738 | Venus-Noxa-pEGFP-C1 | depositor partial sequence | sequence record 323669 | Full length Noxa protein
ATGCCTGGGAAGAAGGCGCGCAAGAACGCTCAACCGAGCCCCGCGCGGGCTCCAGCAGAGCTGGAAGTCG
AGTGTGCTACTCAACTCAGGAGATTTGGAGACAAACTGAACTTCCGGCAGAAACTTCTGAATCTGATATC
CAAACTCTTCTGCTCAGGAACCTGA
