>Addgene plasmid #166738 | Venus-Noxa-pEGFP-C1 | depositor partial sequence | sequence record 323670 | Venus
ATGGTGAGCAAGGGCGAGGAGCTGTTCACCGGGGTGGTGCCCATCCTGGTCGAGCTGGACGGCGACGTAA
ACGGCCACAAGTTCAGCGTGTCCGGCGAGGGCGAGGGCGATGCCACCTACGGCAAGCTGACCCTGAAGCT
GATCTGCACCACCGGCAAGCTGCCCGTGCCCTGGCCCACCCTCGTGACCACCCTGGGCTACGGCCTGCAG
TGCTTCGCCCGCTACCCCGACCACATGAAGCAGCACGACTTCTTCAAGTCCGCCATGCCCGAAGGCTACG
TCCAGGAGCGCACCATCTTCTTCAAGGACGACGGCAACTACAAGACCCGCGCCGAGGTGAAGTTCGAGGG
CGACACCCTGGTGAACCGCATCGAGCTGAAGGGCATCGACTTCAAGGAGGACGGCAACATCCTGGGGCAC
AAGCTGGAGTACAACTACAACAGCCACAACGTCTATATCACCGCCGACAAGCAGAAGAACGGCATCAAGG
CCAACTTCAAGATCCGCCACAACATCGAGGACGGCGGCGTGCAGCTCGCCGACCACTACCAGCAGAACAC
CCCCATCGGCGACGGCCCCGTGCTGCTGCCCGACAACCACTACCTGAGCTACCAGTCCAAGCTGAGCAAA
GACCCCAACGAGAAGCGCGATCACATGGTCCTGCTGGAACGCGTGACCGCCGCCGGGATCACTCACGGCA
TGGACGAGCTGTACAAG
